Addgene plasmid #71048: pFOSGE_COF4D06
Purpose: Gateway entry clone
Depositing lab: Alexander Stark. Depositing organization: Research Institute of Molecular Pathology (IMP). Publication: Transcriptional regulators form diverse groups with context-dependent regulatory functions. Stampfel G, Kazmar T, Frank O, Wienerroither S, Reiter F, Stark A. Nature. 2015 Nov 9. doi: 10.1038/nature15545. PubMed 26550828.
Backbone
  Vector backbone: pDONR221
  Backbone manufacturer: Invitrogen
  Backbone size w/o insert (bp): 4762
  Vector type: Gateway entry vector
Growth in bacteria
  Bacterial resistance: Kanamycin, 50 μg/mL
  Growth temperature: 37°C
  Growth strain: DH5alpha
  Copy number: High Copy
Gene/Insert
  Gene/Insert name: mor (alt names: FBgn0002783; CG18740, FBtr0302550)
  Species: D. melanogaster (fly)
  Insert size (bp): 3435
  Entrez Gene: mor (a.k.a. Dmel_CG18740, BAP155, CG18740, CG4275, Dmel\CG18740, E(E2F)3B, MOIRA, MOR, MOR/BAP155, Moi, Moira, Mor, Swi3D, dmMOIRA, l(3)89B1)
  Cloning method: Gateway Cloning
  Sequencing primers: 5′ M13-F20; 3′ M13R
Terms and licenses: Academic/Nonprofit Terms; Industry Terms: Not Available to Industry
How to cite: pFOSGE_COF4D06 was a gift from Alexander Stark (Addgene plasmid # 71048 ; http://n2t.net/addgene:71048 ; RRID:Addgene_71048)
