[The description below was written by a language model from this plasmid's Addgene catalogue record.]
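Description:
pFOSGE_COF4D06 is a Gateway entry clone built on the commercial pDONR221 donor backbone and carrying the Drosophila melanogaster gene mor (moira, CG18740; also known as BAP155 or Swi3D), recorded as an insert of about 3.4 kb corresponding to transcript FBtr0302550. It is a bacterial cloning plasmid rather than an expression vector: it is maintained at high copy in standard E. coli cloning strains and selected with kanamycin. The insert was introduced by Gateway recombination. In a pDONR221-derived entry clone this normally leaves the coding sequence flanked by attL sites in place of the donor vector's counter-selectable cassette. No feature table is provided, so these sites, the exact insert boundaries, and the presence or absence of a stop codon are not documented here. M13 forward and reverse primer sites flanking the insert are listed for sequence verification.

As an entry clone, the plasmid has no recorded promoter, tag or reporter driving mor. Its role is to serve as a source from which the open reading frame can be transferred by LR recombination into destination vectors that supply the promoter, fusion domains or tags needed for a given experiment. Mor is generally known as a core subunit of the Brahma (SWI/SNF-type) chromatin remodelling complex. The associated publication concerns a systematic study of the context-dependent regulatory functions of transcriptional regulators, which suggests this clone is one member of a larger collection of fly transcription factor and cofactor ORFs, although the record states its purpose only as a Gateway entry clone.
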