>Addgene plasmid #71048 | pFOSGE_COF4D06 | depositor partial sequence | sequence record 126990 | insert
ATGAACACACTGGGTCCTAAGAAGGACGGAAGTCCGAATATAGACTTTTTCCAGTCGCCGGAGACGCTGC
AGGGCTTTGAATCGATTCGCCAGTGGCTGCAGAAGAACTGCAAGAAGTATTTGGCCCACAGTTCGGAGCC
CATCACGAAGGAGTCCTTGGCCCAATTGCTCATTCACTTCCTGCAGTATGTGGAAGCCAAGCTGGGCAAG
AACTCAGCGGATCCGCCGGCAACCAGAATTCCGATGCGTTGCTTTCTGGACTTCAAGAGCGGCGGTGGTC
TGTGCATCATTTTCTCGACCATGTTCCGTTTCCGGGCCGAGCAACGCGGCAAGAAGTTCGACTTCTCCAT
TGGCAAGAATCCCACGCGCAAGGATCCCAACATCCAGCTGCTGATCGAGATTGAGCAGGCGTTGGTCGAG
GCGGACTTGTATCGCATACCGTACATCTATATTCGGCCGGAGATTGAAAAGGGCTTCGAGGGAAAACTGC
GCGAGATCCTGGACAATCGACGGGTAGAGATTGTGTCGGACGAGGAGGACGCCACCCATATCGTCTATCC
TGTGGTGGACCCACATCCCGACGAGTATGCGCGGCCCATTTTCAAGCGCGGCGGACATGTGATGCTGCAT
TGGTACTACTTCCCCGAGTCCTACGATTCTTGGGCTGTGAATAACTTTGACCTGCCCGATCACATTCCGG
AGAATCCCGAGTCACCGGCGGAACGTTGGCGTGTGTCTGCATCCTGGATCGTGGACCTGGAGCAGTACAA
TGAGTGGATGGCCGAGGAGGACTACGAGGTTGACGAACAGGGCAAGAAGAAGACGCACAAACAGCGTATG
TCCATAGACGACATCATGTCATTCGGCGACGAGAAGAAGAAGCCTGCTGCCAGCTCGGGCGGAGGCAAGC
AGAAGAGACGCCGTTCACCATCTCCCGCCAGTTCGGCATCCACCTCAAAGCCGGGCAAGCGTAAGCGTTC
TCCCGCCGTGGTGCACAAAAAGTCGCGCAACGACGATGATGACGAGGACTTAACTCGCGATCTGGATGAT
CCGCCGGCCGAGCCCAATGTTCAGGAGGTTCATAAGGCAAATGCCGCCTTGCAGTCCACCGCCAGTCCAG
CTCCGGGCGGTAAATCTCGTGGCGACAACGACATGATGCCCATTAAAGGTGGCACTATGACCGATCTGGA
TGACGAAATGACTGGAGGAAGCGCCGCTCAAGCCATGTCTACCGGAGATGGGGAAAACTCGCAGACAGGC
AAGACAAGTGATAACAGCAACACGCAGGAATTCTCTTCATCGGCCAAAGAGGATATGGAGGACAATGTGA
CCGAGCAGACGCACCACATTATCGTGCCTTCGTACTCGGCTTGGTTTGATTACAACTCCATTCATGTGAT
CGAGAAACGGGCCATGCCGGAATTCTTTAACAGCAAGAATAAGTCAAAGACACCAGAAATCTATATGGCC
TACAGGAATTTTATGATTGATACGTACAGGCTCAATCCGACGGAGTATTTGACCAGCACAGCTTGTAGGC
GTAATCTTGCCGGAGATGTGTGCGCCATAATGCGAGTACACGCCTTCTTGGAGCAATGGGGCCTGATTAA
CTACCAGATCGATGCGGATGTCCGCCCCACCCCTATGGGTCCACCACCAACCTCACACTTTCACATTCTT
TCGGATACGCCATCAGGTCTACAGTCCATAAATCCGCAAAAGACGCAACAGCCGTCGGCGGCAAAGACGC
TGTTGGATCTGGACAAAAAGCCATTGGGTAAAGATGGCGGCCTGGAGTTGGGCGATAAAAGTGGTCTGAC
TGGCATCAAGACAGAGGCTCTAGAGAATGGCGCTGCCGGAGGATTAAGTTCCGGAGTGAGCCAGTTTGGA
CTCAAGCTGGATCAGTACGCAAAGAAGCCGGCGGCCATGAGGAATCGAACGGCGGCAAGCATGGCTCGTG
AATGGACCGATCAGGAGACTCTGCTGTTGCTTGAGGGCTTGGAAATGCACAAGGACGACTGGAACAAGGT
CTGCGAGCACGTTGGATCTCGCACTCAAGACGAGTGCATTCTGCATTTCCTTCGACTTCCCATCGAGGAC
CCGTATCTAGAGGATGATGGTGGCTTCCTGGGCCCCTTGGCCTGCCAACCCATTCCGTTCAGCAAGAGTG
GCAATCCCATTATGTCCACCGTCGCATTCCTGGCATCTGTGGTCGATCCTCGCGTTGCCGCTGCAGCAGC
AAAGGCTGCCATGGAGGAATTTGCAGCCATTAAGGATGAGGTGCCCGCTACAATAATGGACAACCACCTG
AAAAACGTGGAGAAGGCTTCGGCAGGTGGTAAATTTAATCCGAACTTTGGGCTGGCCAATAGTGGAATCG
CAGGAACCGGAAACGACAAGGACGATGAAGAGGGCAAGGAGGGTGGCGCATCTGCATCCGCTGGCGGCTC
TGATGAGGAAATGAAGGACCTAAGCAAAAAAGACGAAACCGCAGCAGCCGCAAGTGGTGGCGAAGTGGAC
ATCAAGACGGAGGACAGCAGTGGCGATGGCGAAACTAAGGACGGCACTGAGGCCAAAGAGGGAACGGGAA
CCGGCACAGGGCCATTGGCGGTGCCAAAGGAAGGAACATTTAGCGAAAATAACATGCAGACTGCGGCGGC
GGCAGCTTTGGCATCGGCAGCAGTTAAAGCCAAACACCTGGCTGCCCTGGAGGAGCGTAAGATCAAATCC
CTGGTGGCTCTCCTTGTTGAGACTCAGATGAAGAAGCTGGAGATCAAATTGCGCCACTTTGAGGAACTGG
AGGCCACCATGGAGCGAGAGCGCGAGGGATTGGAGTACCAGCGTCAGCAGCTGATCACAGAGCGTCAGCA
ATTCCACCTGGAGCAGCTAAAGGCAGCCGAGTTCCGAGCGCGCCAGCAAGCACATCATCGTCTTCAGCAA
GAGCTCCAAGGCCAGGCGGCCGCGGGATCAATGATCTTGCAGCAGCAACAGCAGCTACCACAGGCCCAGC
AGCCGCAGCAGCAACAGCAAACGCTGCCACCTCATCCGCACCTGGCGCAGCAGCAACAGCTGCCTCCGCA
TCCGCACCAGTTGCCGCCGCAGTCCCAACCGCTAGCGGGTCCCACCGCCCAGCACCAGCCGTTGCCCCCG
CACGTAGTGTCGTCGCCCAACGGTGCTCCCTTTGCAGCGCCACCGATTTCGCTCACGGGAGGACTCCCGC
CGGGCGCACCCACGGCCATTGTCACGAATCCAAGCGACCAAACCGGACCAGTCGCAGCGGGAGCAGCGCA
ATCTCAAGCACCTACACCCATGGATACTACACCACCAAGCAGCGGTCCAGTGTCAGATGCCAACGCACCG
CCGGGATCGGCAATGCCACCAGGGGGAATTCCTCCGGCGAACACTGCTCCCATCGCCGGCGTAGCTCCCT
CTTCT
