>Addgene plasmid #71048 | pFOSGE_COF4D06 | addgene partial sequence | sequence record 131553 | M13-F20 5'-TGTAAAACGACGGCCAGT-3'
ATAGTGACCTGTTCGTTGCAACAAATTGATGAGCAATGCTTTTTTATAATGCCAACTTTGTACAAAAAAG
CAGGCTTCATGAACACACTGGGTCCTAAGAAGGACGGAAGTCCGAATATAGACTTTTTCCAGTCGCCGGA
GACGCTGCAGGGCTTTGAATCGATTCGCCAGTGGCTGCAGAAGAACTGCAAGAAGTATTTGGCCCACAGT
TCGGAGCCCATCACGAAGGAGTCCTTGGCCCAATTGCTCATTCACTTCCTGCAGTATGTGGAAGCCAAGC
TGGGCAAGAACTCAGCGGATCCGCCGGCAACCAGAATTCCGATGCGTTGCTTTCTGGACTTCAAGAGCGG
CGGTGGTCTGTGCATCATTTTCTCGACCATGTTCCGTTTCCGGGCCGAGCAACGCGGCAAGAAGTTCGAC
TTCTCCATTGGCAAGAATCCCACGCGCAAGGATCCCAACATCCAGCTGCTGATCGAGATTGAGCAGGCGT
TGGTCGAGGCGGACTTGTATCGCATACCGTACATCTATATTCGGCCGGAGATTGAAAAGGGCTTCGAGGG
AAAACTGCGCGAGATCCTGGACAATCGACGGGTAGAGATTGTGTCGGACGAGGAGGACGCCACCCATATC
GTCTATCCTGTGGTGGACCCACATCCCGACGAGTATGCGCGGCCCATTTTCAAGCGCGGCGGACATGTGA
TGCTGCATTGGTACTACTTCCCCGAGTCCTACGATTCTTGGGCTGTGAATAACTTTGACCTGCCCGATCA
CATTCCGGAGAATCCCGAGTCACCGGCGG
