>Addgene plasmid #71048 | pFOSGE_COF4D06 | addgene partial sequence | sequence record 131554 | M13-Rev 5'-CAGGAAACAGCTATGACC-3'
ATAATGATTTTATTTTGACTGATAGTGACCTGTTCGTTGCAACAAATTGATAAGCAATGCTTTCTTATAA
TGCCAACTTTGTACAAGAAAGCTGGGTCAGAAGAGGGAGCTACGCCGGCGATGGGAGCAGTGTTCGCCGG
AGGAATTCCCCCTGGTGGCATTGCCGATCCCGGCGGTGCGTTGGCATCTGACACTGGACCGCTGCTTGGT
GGTGTAGTATCCATGGGTGTAGGTGCTTGAGATTGCGCTGCTCCCGCTGCGACTGGTCCGGTTTGGTCGC
TTGGATTCGTGACAATGGCCGTGGGTGCGCCCGGCGGGAGTCCTCCCGTGAGCGAAATCGGTGGCGCTGC
AAAGGGAGCACCGTTGGGCGACGACACTACGTGCGGGGGCAACGGCTGGTGCTGGGCGGTGGGACCCGCT
AGCGGTTGGGACTGCGGCGGCAACTGGTGCGGATGCGGAGGCAGCTGTTGCTGCTGCGCCAGGTGCGGAT
GAGGTGGCAGCGTTTGCTGTTGCTGCTGCGGCTGCTGGGCCTGTGGTAGCTGCTGTTGCTGCTGCAAGAT
CATTGATCCCGCGGCCGCCTGGCCTTGGAGCTCTTGCTGAAGACGATGATGTGCTTGCTGGCGCGCTCGG
AACTCGGCTGCCTTTAGCTGCTCCAGGTGGAATTGCTGACGCTCTGTGATCAGCTGCTGACGCTGGTACT
CCAATCCCTCGCGCTCTCGCTCCATGGTGGCCTCCAGTTCCTCAAAGTGGCGCAATTTGATCTCCAGCTT
CTTCATCTGAGTCTCAACAAGGAGAGCCACCAGGGATTTGATCTTACGCTCCTCCAGGGCAGCCAGGTGT
TTGGCTTTAACTGCTGCCGATGCCAAAGCTGCCGCCGCCGCAGTCTGCATGTTATT
